>Addgene plasmid #243992 | pUPD3_RBS_RBS4 | addgene full sequence | sequence record 487823 | Addgene NGS Result
GGTCTCGCAAAGAAAAGTAAGGAGGTGCGGCAATGCGAGACCACTCATCGCCCAATCACTAGTGAATTCG
TTCTATAGTGTCACCTAAATACCATAGAGCCGTTGGTCATAGCTGTTTCCTGTCCAGGCATCATGACACG
GTTATCCACAGAATCAGGGGATAACGCAGGAAAGAACATGTGAGCAAAAGGCCAGCAAAAGGCCAGGAAC
CGTAAAAAGGCCGCGTTGCTGGCGTTTTTCCATAGGCTCCGCCCCCCTGACGAGCATCACAAAAATCGAC
GCTCAAGTCAGAGGTGGCGAAACCCGACAGGACTATAAAGATACCAGGCGTTTCCCCCTGGAAGCTCCCT
CGTGCGCTCTCCTGTTCCGACCCTGCCGCTTACCGGATACCTGTCCGCCTTTCTCCCTTCGGGAAGCGTG
GCGCTTTCTCATAGCTCACGCTGTAGGTATCTCAGTTCGGTGTAGGTCGTTCGCTCCAAGCTGGGCTGTG
TGCACGAACCCCCCGTTCAGCCCGACCGCTGCGCCTTATCCGGTAACTATCGTCTTGAGTCCAACCCGGT
AAGACACGACTTATCGCCACTGGCAGCAGCCACTGGTAACAGGATTAGCAGAGCGAGGTATGTAGGCGGT
GCTACAGAGTTCTTGAAGTGGTGGCCTAACTACGGCTACACTAGAAGAACAGTATTTGGTATCTGCGCTC
TGCTGAAGCCAGTTACCTTCGGAAAAAGAGTTGGTAGCTCTTGATCCGGCAAACAAACCACCGCTGGTAG
CGGTGGTTTTTTTGTTTGCAAGCAGCAGATTACGCGCAGAAAAAAAGGATCTCAAGAAGATCCTTTGATC
TTTTCTACGGGGTCTGACGCTCAGTGGAACGAAAACTCACGTTAAGGGATTTTGGTCATGAGATTATCAA
AAAGGATCTTCACCTAGATCCTTTTGTGATGATCGGCACGTAAGAGGTTCCAACTTTCACCATAATGAAA
TAAGATCACTACCGGGCGTATTTTTTGAGTTATCGAGATTTTCAGGAGCTAAGGAAGCTAAAATGGAGAA
AAAAATCACTGGATATACCACCGTTGATATATCCCAATGGCATCGTAAAGAACATTTTGAGGCATTTCAG
TCAGTTGCTCAATGTACCTATAACCAGACCGTTCAGCTGGATATTACGGCCTTTTTAAAGACCGTAAAGA
AAAATAAGCACAAGTTTTATCCGGCCTTTATTCACATTCTTGCCCGCCTGATGAATGCTCATCCGGAATT
CCGTATGGCAATGAAAGACGGTGAGCTGGTGATATGGGATAGTGTTCACCCTTGTTACACCGTTTTCCAT
GAGCAAACTGAAACGTTTTCATCGCTCTGGAGTGAATACCACGACGATTTCCGGCAGTTTCTACACATAT
ATTCGCAAGATGTGGCGTGTTACGGTGAAAACCTGGCCTATTTCCCTAAAGGGTTTATTGAGAATATGTT
TTTCGTGTCAGCCAATCCCTGGGTGAGTTTCACCAGTTTTGATTTAAACGTGGCCAATATGGACAACTTC
TTCGCCCCCGTTTTCACCATGGGCAAATATTATACGCAAGGCGACAAGGTGCTGATGCCGCTGGCGATTC
AGGTTCATCATGCCGTTTGTGATGGCTTCCATGTCGGCAGAATGCTTAATGAATTACAACAGTACTGCGA
TGAGTGGCAGGGCGGGGCGTAATTTTTTTAAGGCAGTTATTGGTGCCCTTAAACGCCTGGTTGCTACGCC
TGAATAAGTGATAATAAGCGGATGAATGGCAGAAATTCGATGATAAGCTGTCAAACATGATGT
[125 nt withheld, positions 1814-1938]
C
[91 nt withheld, positions 1940-2030]
AGGGTGATGGTTCACGTAGTGGGCCAGCGCCCTGATAGACGGTTTTTCGCCCTTTGACGTTGGAGTCCAC
GTTCTTT
[37 nt withheld, positions 2108-2144]
ACCCTATCTCGGTCTATTCTTTTGATTTATAAGGGATTTTGCCGATTTCGGCCTATTGGTTAAAAAATGA
GCTGATTTAACAAAAATTTAACGCGAATTTTAACAAAATATTAACGCTTACAATTTTAACATTGTAGAAA
CGCATGTAAAACGACGGCCAGTGAATTGTAATACGACTCACTATAGGGTGAATTCCGCTTAGGACCTTAG
ATATTGATCTCAA
Features (pLannotate 1.2.2; 8 found; start..end, strand, type, name):
     72..90      -  promoter       SP6 promoter: promoter for bacteriophage SP6 RNA polymerase
    237..825     -  rep_origin     ori: high-copy-number ColE1/pMB1/pBR322/pUC origin of replication
    940..1042    +  promoter       cat promoter: promoter of the E. coli cat gene encoding chloramphenicol acetyltransferase
   1043..1699    +  CDS            cat: CAT_ECOLX - Experimental evidence at protein level: Swiss-Prot protein existence level 1. This enzyme is an effector of chloramphenicol resistance in bacteria. From Escherichia coli. This protein is used as a marker in many commonly used cloning vectors, such as pACYC184.
   1787..1804    -  promoter       tet promoter (fragment): E. coli promoter for tetracycline efflux protein gene
   1815..2270    +  rep_origin     f1 ori (sequence partly withheld): f1 bacteriophage origin of replication; arrow indicates direction of (+) strand synthesis
   2289..2310    -  CDS            lacZα (fragment): LacZα fragment of β-galactosidase; lacZ fragment
   2313..2331    +  promoter       T7 promoter: promoter for bacteriophage T7 RNA polymerase
