[The description below was written by a language model from this plasmid's Addgene catalogue record and pLannotate feature annotations shown in this document.]
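Description:
pUPD3_RBS_RBS4 is a small (about 2.4 kb) part-storage plasmid from a GoldenBraid2.0 toolkit adapted for E. coli and related enteric bacteria. It is built on the pUPD3 backbone, the universal part domestication vector of the GoldenBraid system, and is catalogued as a bacterial expression vector, although functionally it serves as a donor of a single standardized part rather than as an expression construct in its own right. The plasmid replicates in E. coli at high copy from a ColE1/pUC-type origin and is selected with chloramphenicol through a cat gene driven by its native promoter. An f1 phage origin is also present, a common backbone element that would allow single-stranded DNA production with helper phage.

The payload is RBS4, a 20 bp synthetic ribosome binding site inserted by Golden Gate cloning. It is too short to be picked up by the automated annotation, so it does not appear in the feature table. The cloning region appears to lie between the flanking T7 and SP6 phage promoters, next to a residual lacZα fragment. That fragment is probably a remnant of a screening cassette displaced when the part was inserted, though the record does not say this. A short tet promoter fragment is also annotated as backbone residue.

In the GoldenBraid scheme, level-0 parts such as this one are released by type IIS restriction enzymes with defined overhangs. They are then assembled in order with promoters, coding sequences and terminators into transcriptional units. RBS4 is therefore used as a modular translation-initiation element for setting protein expression in multi-part assemblies. The record does not state its relative strength or the specific overhangs that flank it.
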