Addgene plasmid #243992: pUPD3_RBS_RBS4
Purpose: GoldenBraid2.0 Ribosome binding site.
Depositing lab: Christophe Herman. Depositing organization: Baylor College of Medicine. Publication: GoldenBraid2.0 E. coli: a comprehensive and characterized toolkit for enterics. Cooke MB, Welch KT, Ramirez LD, Wen AX, Marciano DC, Herman C. Synth Biol (Oxf). 2025 Aug 14;10(1):ysaf015. doi: 10.1093/synbio/ysaf015. eCollection 2025. PubMed 40927394.
Backbone
  Vector backbone: pUPD3
  Vector type: Bacterial Expression
Growth in bacteria
  Bacterial resistance: Chloramphenicol, 25 μg/mL
  Growth temperature: 37°C
  Growth strain: DH5alpha
  Copy number: High Copy
Gene/Insert
  Gene/Insert name: RBS4
  Species: Synthetic
  Insert size (bp): 20
  Cloning method: Golden Gate
Terms and licenses: Academic/Nonprofit Terms; Industry Terms: Not Available to Industry
How to cite: pUPD3_RBS_RBS4 was a gift from Christophe Herman (Addgene plasmid # 243992 ; http://n2t.net/addgene:243992 ; RRID:Addgene_243992)
